Addgene plasmid #39446: TAL2076
Depositing lab: Keith Joung. Depositing organization: Massachusetts General Hospital. Publication: FLASH assembly of TALENs for high-throughput genome editing. Reyon D, Tsai SQ, Khayter C, Foden JA, Sander JD, Joung JK. Nat Biotechnol. 2012 Apr 8. doi: 10.1038/nbt.2170. PubMed 22484455.
Backbone
  Vector backbone: JDS70
  Backbone manufacturer: Joung lab (Addgene Plasmid # 32285)
  Backbone size w/o insert (bp): 6447
  Vector type: Mammalian Expression ; T7
Growth in bacteria
  Bacterial resistance: Ampicillin, 100 μg/mL
  Growth temperature: 37°C
  Growth strain: XL1 Blue
  Copy number: High Copy
Gene/Insert
  Gene/Insert name: eGFP-TALEN-45-Left
  Species: H. sapiens (human)
  Insert size (bp): 1844
  Promoter: CMV
  Tag / fusion protein: 3X Flag (N terminal on backbone); WT FOKI (C terminal on backbone)
  Cloning method: Restriction Enzyme; 5′ cloning site BsmBI (destroyed during cloning); 3′ cloning site BsmBI (destroyed during cloning)
  Sequencing primers: 5′ CMV-F
Terms and licenses: Academic/Nonprofit Terms; Industry Terms: Not Available to Industry
Depositor comments: Target binding site: TTCAAGTCCGCCATGCCCGA To reduce the chance of recombination in this plasmid, do not grow in liquid culture for more than 12-14 hours. It is strongly recommended that users perform a diagnostic digest to verify this plasmid prior to use. For example, a double digest of the plasmid with BamHI and KpnI should result in two bands at 2.5kb and 5.8kb
How to cite: TAL2076 was a gift from Keith Joung (Addgene plasmid # 39446 ; http://n2t.net/addgene:39446 ; RRID:Addgene_39446)
