[The description below was written by a language model from this plasmid's Addgene catalogue record.]
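Description:
TAL2076 is a mammalian expression plasmid encoding the left half of a TALE nuclease pair directed against an eGFP reporter sequence (insert name eGFP-TALEN-45-Left). It is built on the JDS70 backbone, a 6447 bp TALEN expression vector, into which an approximately 1.8 kb array of TAL effector repeats was cloned using BsmBI sites that were destroyed in the process, as is typical of type IIS assembly. The plasmid is a high-copy construct selected in bacteria with ampicillin. The record does not include a feature table, so the origin of replication and any mammalian selection marker are not stated.

Expression is driven by the CMV promoter, and the vector type is also listed as T7, which suggests a T7 promoter is available for in vitro transcription of the coding sequence. The backbone supplies the flanking parts of the nuclease: an N-terminal 3X FLAG tag for detection and a C-terminal wild-type FokI cleavage domain, so that inserting the repeat array completes an in-frame tagged TALE–FokI fusion. Because FokI cuts only as a dimer, this left monomer is meant to be used with a matching right-half TALEN that binds the opposite strand nearby. Together the two create a double-strand break in the spacer between their binding sites.

The construct comes from a collection generated by the FLASH high-throughput TALEN assembly method, where eGFP-targeted nucleases serve to measure editing activity through disruption of the reporter. The record lists the species as human, although the target is eGFP. The depositor notes that the repetitive TALE array is prone to recombination and recommends verifying the plasmid by diagnostic digest before use.
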