>Addgene plasmid #39446 | TAL2076 | depositor partial sequence | sequence record 49748 | TAL2076 sequence 1844 bps
GAACCTGACCCCAGACCAGGTAGTCGCAATCGCGTCAAACGGAGGGGGAAAGCAAGCCCTGGAAACCGTG
CAAAGGTTGTTGCCGGTCCTTTGTCAAGACCACGGCCTTACACCGGAGCAAGTCGTGGCCATTGCATCCC
ACGACGGTGGCAAACAGGCTCTTGAGACGGTTCAGAGACTTCTCCCAGTTCTCTGTCAAGCCCACGGGCT
GACTCCCGATCAAGTTGTAGCGATTGCGTCGAACATTGGAGGGAAACAAGCATTGGAGACTGTCCAACGG
CTCCTTCCCGTGTTGTGTCAAGCCCACGGTTTGACGCCTGCACAAGTGGTCGCCATCGCCTCCAATATTG
GCGGTAAGCAGGCGCTGGAAACAGTACAGCGCCTGCTGCCTGTACTGTGCCAGGATCATGGACTGACCCC
AGACCAGGTAGTCGCAATCGCGAACAATAATGGGGGAAAGCAAGCCCTGGAAACCGTGCAAAGGTTGTTG
CCGGTCCTTTGTCAAGACCACGGCCTTACACCGGAGCAAGTCGTGGCCATTGCAAGCAATGGGGGTGGCA
AACAGGCTCTTGAGACGGTTCAGAGACTTCTCCCAGTTCTCTGTCAAGCCCACGGGCTGACTCCCGATCA
AGTTGTAGCGATTGCGTCGCATGACGGAGGGAAACAAGCATTGGAGACTGTCCAACGGCTCCTTCCCGTG
TTGTGTCAAGCCCACGGTTTGACGCCTGCACAAGTGGTCGCCATCGCCAGCCATGATGGCGGTAAGCAGG
CGCTGGAAACAGTACAGCGCCTGCTGCCTGTACTGTGCCAGGATCATGGACTGACCCCAGACCAGGTAGT
CGCAATCGCGAACAATAATGGGGGAAAGCAAGCCCTGGAAACCGTGCAAAGGTTGTTGCCGGTCCTTTGT
CAAGACCACGGCCTTACACCGGAGCAAGTCGTGGCCATTGCATCCCACGACGGTGGCAAACAGGCTCTTG
AGACGGTTCAGAGACTTCTCCCAGTTCTCTGTCAAGCCCACGGGCTGACTCCCGATCAAGTTGTAGCGAT
TGCGTCGCATGACGGAGGGAAACAAGCATTGGAGACTGTCCAACGGCTCCTTCCCGTGTTGTGTCAAGCC
CACGGTTTGACGCCTGCACAAGTGGTCGCCATCGCCTCCAATATTGGCGGTAAGCAGGCGCTGGAAACAG
TACAGCGCCTGCTGCCTGTACTGTGCCAGGATCATGGACTGACCCCAGACCAGGTAGTCGCAATCGCGTC
AAACGGAGGGGGAAAGCAAGCCCTGGAAACCGTGCAAAGGTTGTTGCCGGTCCTTTGTCAAGACCACGGC
CTTACACCGGAGCAAGTCGTGGCCATTGCAAATAATAACGGTGGCAAACAGGCTCTTGAGACGGTTCAGA
GACTTCTCCCAGTTCTCTGTCAAGCCCACGGGCTGACTCCCGATCAAGTTGTAGCGATTGCGTCGCATGA
CGGAGGGAAACAAGCATTGGAGACTGTCCAACGGCTCCTTCCCGTGTTGTGTCAAGCCCACGGTTTGACG
CCTGCACAAGTGGTCGCCATCGCCAGCCATGATGGCGGTAAGCAGGCGCTGGAAACAGTACAGCGCCTGC
TGCCTGTACTGTGCCAGGATCATGGACTGACCCCAGACCAGGTAGTCGCAATCGCGTCACATGACGGGGG
AAAGCAAGCCCTGGAAACCGTGCAAAGGTTGTTGCCGGTCCTTTGTCAAGACCACGGCCTTACACCGGAG
CAAGTCGTGGCCATTGCAAATAATAACGGTGGCAAACAGGCTCTTGAGACGGTTCAGAGACTTCTCCCAG
TTCTCTGTCAAGCCCACGGGCTGA
