>Addgene plasmid #39446 | TAL2076 | addgene partial sequence | sequence record 52595 | JDS-TALEN-F 5'-TAGGGGTCGGTAAACAGTGG-3'
CTGACTGTGGCGGGTGAGCTTAGGGGGCCTCCGCTCCAGCTCGACACCGGGCAGCTGCTGAAGATCGCGA
AGAGAGGGGGAGTAACAGCGGTAGAGGCAGTGCACGCCTGGCGCAATGCGCTCACCGGGGCCCCCTTGAA
CCTGACCCCAGACCAGGTAGTCGCAATCGCGTCAAACGGAGGGGGAAAGCAAGCCCTGGAAACCGTGCAA
AGGTTGTTGCCGGTCCTTTGTCAAGACCACGGCCTTACACCGGAGCAAGTCGTGGCCATTGCATCCCACG
ACGGTGGCAAACAGGCTCTTGAGACGGTTCAGAGACTTCTCCCAGTTCTCTGTCAAGCCCACGGGCTGAC
TCCCGATCAAGTTGTAGCGATTGCGTCGAACATTGGAGGGAAACAAGCATTGGAGACTGTCCAACGGCTC
CTTCCCGTGTTGTGTCAAGCCCACGGTTTGACGCCTGCACAAGTGGTCGCCATCGCCTCCAATATTGGCG
GTAAGCAGGCGCTGGAAACAGTACAGCGCCTGCTGCCTGTACTGTGCCAGGATCATGGACTGACCCCAGA
CCAGGTAGTCGCAATCGCGAACAATAATGGGGGAAAGCAAGCCCTGGAAACCGTGCAAAGGTTGTTGCCG
GTCCTTTGTCAAGACCACGGCCTTACACCGGAGCAAGTCGTGGCCATTGCAAGCAATGGGGGTGGCAAAC
AGGCTCTTGAGACGGTTCAGAGACTTCTCCCAGTTCTCTGTCAAGCCCACGGGCTGACTCCCGATCAAGT
TGTAGCGATTGCGTCGCATGACGGAGGGAAACAAGCATTGGAGACTGTCCAACGGCTCCTTCCCGTGTTG
TGTCAAGCCCACGGTTTGACGCCTGCACAAGTGGTCGCCATCGCCAGCCATGATGGCGGTAAGCAGGCGC
TGGAAACAGTACAGCGCCTGCTGCCTGTACTGTGCCAGGATCATGGACTGACCCCA
